>Addgene plasmid #212795 | YIp128-CUP1-His6-CUbo(K48R/K63R)-GFP | addgene full sequence | sequence record 420519 | Addgene NGS Result
TCTTCCGCTTCCTCGCTCACTGACTCGCTGCGCTCGGTCGTTCGGCTGCGGCGAGCGGTATCAGCTCACT
CAAAGGCGGTAATACGGTTATCCACAGAATCAGGGGATAACGCAGGAAAGAACATGTGAGCAAAAGGCCA
GCAAAAGGCCAGGAACCGTAAAAAGGCCGCGTTGCTGGCGTTTTTCCATAGGCTCCGCCCCCCTGACGAG
CATCACAAAAATCGACGCTCAAGTCAGAGGTGGCGAAACCCGACAGGACTATAAAGATACCAGGCGTTTC
CCCCTGGAAGCTCCCTCGTGCGCTCTCCTGTTCCGACCCTGCCGCTTACCGGATACCTGTCCGCCTTTCT
CCCTTCGGGAAGCGTGGCGCTTTCTCATAGCTCACGCTGTAGGTATCTCAGTTCGGTGTAGGTCGTTCGC
TCCAAGCTGGGCTGTGTGCACGAACCCCCCGTTCAGCCCGACCGCTGCGCCTTATCCGGTAACTATCGTC
TTGAGTCCAACCCGGTAAGACACGACTTATCGCCACTGGCAGCAGCCACTGGTAACAGGATTAGCAGAGC
GAGGTATGTAGGCGGTGCTACAGAGTTCTTGAAGTGGTGGCCTAACTACGGCTACACTAGAAGAACAGTA
TTTGGTATCTGCGCTCTGCTGAAGCCAGTTACCTTCGGAAAAAGAGTTGGTAGCTCTTGATCCGGCAAAC
AAACCACCGCTGGTAGCGGTGGTTTTTTTGTTTGCAAGCAGCAGATTACGCGCAGAAAAAAAGGATCTCA
AGAAGATCCTTTGATCTTTTCTACGGGGTCTGACGCTCAGTGGAACGAAAACTCACGTTAAGGGATTTTG
GTCATGAGATTATCAAAAAGGATCTTCACCTAGATCCTTTTAAATTAAAAATGAAGTTTTAAATCAATCT
AAAGTATATATGAGTAAACTTGGTCTGACAGTTACCAATGCTTAATCAGTGAGGCACCTATCTCAGCGAT
CTGTCTATTTCGTTCATCCATAGTTGCCTGACTCCCCGTCGTGTAGATAACTACGATACGGGAGGGCTTA
CCATCTGGCCCCAGTGCTGCAATGATACCGCGAGACCCACGCTCACCGGCTCCAGATTTATCAGCAATAA
ACCAGCCAGCCGGAAGGGCCGAGCGCAGAAGTGGTCCTGCAACTTTATCCGCCTCCATCCAGTCTATTAA
TTGTTGCCGGGAAGCTAGAGTAAGTAGTTCGCCAGTTAATAGTTTGCGCAACGTTGTTGCCATTGCTACA
GGCATCGTGGTGTCACGCTCGTCGTTTGGTATGGCTTCATTCAGCTCCGGTTCCCAACGATCAAGGCGAG
TTACATGATCCCCCATGTTGTGCAAAAAAGCGGTTAGCTCCTTCGGTCCTCCGATCGTTGTCAGAAGTAA
GTTGGCCGCAGTGTTATCACTCATGGTTATGGCAGCACTGCATAATTCTCTTACTGTCATGCCATCCGTA
AGATGCTTTTCTGTGACTGGTGAGTACTCAACCAAGTCATTCTGAGAATAGTGTATGCGGCGACCGAGTT
GCTCTTGCCCGGCGTCAATACGGGATAATACCGCGCCACATAGCAGAACTTTAAAAGTGCTCATCATTGG
AAAACGTTCTTCGGGGCGAAAACTCTCAAGGATCTTACCGCTGTTGAGATCCAGTTCGATGTAACCCACT
CGTGCACCCAACTGATCTTCAGCATCTTTTACTTTCACCAGCGTTTCTGGGTGAGCAAAAACAGGAAGGC
AAAATGCCGCAAAAAAGGGAATAAGGGCGACACGGAAATGTTGAATACTCATACTCTTCCTTTTTCAATA
TTATTGAAGCATTTATCAGGGTTATTGTCTCATGAGCGGATACATATTTGAATGTATTTAGAAAAATAAA
CAAATAGGGGTTCCGCGCACATTTCCCCGAAAAGTGCCACCTGACGTCTAAGAAACCATTATTATCATGA
CATTAACCTATAAAAATAGGCGTATCACGAGGCCAACTGTGGGAATACTCAGGTATCGTAAGATGCAAGA
GTTCGAATCTCTTAGCAACCATTATTTTTTTCCTCAACATAACGAGAACACACAGGGGCGCTATCGCACA
GAATCAAATTCGATGACTGGAAATTTTTTGTTAATTTCAGAGGTCGCCTGACGCATATACCTTTTTCAAC
TGAAAAATTGGGAGAAAAAGGAAAGGTGAGAGCGCCGGAACCGGCTTTTCATATAGAATAGAGAAGCGTT
CATGACTAAATGCTTGCATCACAATACTTGAAGTTGACAATATTATTTAAGGACCTATTGTTTTTTCCAA
TAGGTGGTTAGCAATCGTCTTACTTTCTAACTTTTCTTACCTTTTACATTTCAGCAATATATATATATAT
TTCAAGGATATACCATTCTAATGTCTGCCCCTAAGAAGATCGTCGTTTTGCCAGGTGACCACGTTGGTCA
AGAAATCACAGCCGAAGCCATTAAGGTTCTTAAAGCTATTTCTGATGTTCGTTCCAATGTCAAGTTCGAT
TTCGAAAATCATTTAATTGGTGGTGCTGCTATCGATGCTACAGGTGTTCCACTTCCAGATGAGGCGCTGG
AAGCCTCCAAGAAGGCTGATGCCGTTTTGTTAGGTGCTGTGGGTGGTCCTAAATGGGGTACAGGTAGTGT
TAGACCTGAACAAGGTTTACTAAAAATCCGTAAAGAACTTCAATTGTACGCCAACTTAAGACCATGTAAC
TTTGCATCCGACTCTCTTTTAGACTTATCTCCAATCAAGCCACAATTTGCTAAAGGTACTGACTTCGTTG
TTGTCAGAGAATTAGTGGGAGGTATTTACTTTGGTAAGAGAAAGGAAGACGATGGTGATGGTGTCGCTTG
GGATAGTGAACAATACACCGTTCCAGAAGTGCAAAGAATCACAAGAATGGCCGCTTTCATGGCCCTACAA
CATGAGCCACCATTGCCTATTTGGTCCTTGGATAAAGCTAATGTTTTGGCCTCTTCAAGATTATGGAGAA
AAACTGTGGAGGAAACCATCAAGAACGAATTTCCTACATTGAAGGTTCAACATCAATTGATTGATTCTGC
CGCCATGATCCTAGTTAAGAACCCAACCCACCTAAATGGTATTATAATCACCAGCAACATGTTTGGTGAT
ATCATCTCCGATGAAGCCTCCGTTATCCCAGGTTCCTTGGGTTTGTTGCCATCTGCGTCCTTGGCCTCTT
TGCCAGACAAGAACACCGCATTTGGTTTGTACGAACCATGCCACGGTTCTGCTCCAGATTTGCCAAAGAA
TAAGGTCAACCCTATCGCCACTATCTTGTCTGCTGCAATGATGTTGAAATTGTCATTGAACTTGCCTGAA
GAAGGTAAGGCCATTGAAGATGCAGTTAAAAAGGTTTTGGATGCAGGTATCAGAACTGGTGATTTAGGTG
GTTCCAACAGTACCACCGAAGTCGGTGATGCTGTCGCCGAAGAAGTTAAGAAAATCCTTGCTTAAAAAGA
TTCTCTTTTTTTATGATATTTGTACATAAACTTTATAAATGAAATTCATAATAGAAACGACACGAAATTA
CAAAATGGAATATGTTCATAGGGTAGGCCCTTTCGTCTCGCGCGTTTCGGTGATGACGGTGAAAACCTCT
GACACATGCAGCTCCCGGAGACGGTCACAGCTTGTCTGTAAGCGGATGCCGGGAGCAGACAAGCCCGTCA
GGGCGCGTCAGCGGGTGTTGGCGGGTGTCGGGGCTGGCTTAACTATGCGGCATCAGAGCAGATTGTACTG
AGAGTGCACCATATGCGGTGTGAAATACCGCACAGATGCGTAAGGAGAAAATACCGCATCAGGCGCCATT
CGCCATTCAGGCTGCGCAACTGTTGGGAAGGGCGATCGGTGCGGGCCTCTTCGCTATTACGCCAGCTGGC
GAAAGGGGGATGTGCTGCAAGGCGATTAAGTTGGGTAACGCCAGGGTTTTCCCAGTCACGACGTTGTAAA
ACGACGGCCAGTGAATTCGAGCTCCCATTACCGACATTTGGGCGCTATACGTGCATATGTTCATGTATGT
ATCTGTATTTAAAACACTTTTGTATTATTTTTCCTCATATATGTGTATAGGTTTATACGGATGATTTAAT
TATTACTTCACCACCCTTTATTTCAGGCTGATATCTTAGCCTTGTTACTAGTTAGAAAAAGACATTTTTG
CTGTCAGTCACTGTCAAGAGATTCTTTTGCTGGCATTTCTTCTAGAAGCAAAAAGAGCGATGCGTCTTTT
CCGCTGAACCGTTCCAGCAAAAAAGACTACCAACGCAATATGGATTGTCAGAATCATATAAAAGAGAAGC
AAATAACTCCTTGTCTTGTATCAATTGCATTATAATATCTTCTTGTTAGTGCAATATCATATAGAAGTCA
TCGAAATAGATATTAAGAAAAACAAACTGTAACGGATCCATGGGCAGCAGCCATCATCATCATCATCACA
GCAGCGGCATGGGAGTGCAGGTGGAAACCATCTCCCCAGGAGACGGGCGCACCTTCCCCAAGCGCGGCCA
GACCTGCGTGGTGCACTACACCGGGATGCTTGAAGATGGAAAGAAATTTGATTCCTCCCGGGACAGAAAC
AAGCCCTTTAAGTTTATGCTAGGCAAGCAGGAGGTGATCCGAGGCTGGGAAGAAGGGGTTGCCCAGATGA
GTGTGGGTCAGAGAGCCAAACTGACTATATCTCCAGATTATGCCTATGGTGCCACTGGGCACCCAGGCAT
CATCCCACCACATGCCACTCTCGTCTTCGATGTGGAGCTTCTAAAACTGGAAGGGTCGACCGGTATCCCT
CCAGATCAACAAAGATTGATCTTTGCCGGTCGACAGCTAGAAGACGGTAGAACGCTGTCTGATTACAACA
TTCAGCGAGAGTCCACCTTACATCTTGTGCTAAGGCTAAGAGGTGTTACTAGTAAAGGAGAAGAACTTTT
CACTGGAGTTGTCCCAATTCTTGTTGAATTAGATGGTGATGTTAATGGGCACAAATTTTCTGTCAGTGGA
GAGGGTGAAGGTGATGCAACATACGGAAAACTTACCCTTAAATTTATTTGCACTACTGGAAAACTACCTG
TTCCATGGCCAACACTGGTCACCACTTTCACTTATGGTGTTCAATGCTTCTCGAGATACCCAGACCATAT
GAAACGGCATGACTTTTTCAAGAGTGCCATGCCCGAAGGTTATGTACAGGAAAGAACTATATTTTTCAAA
GATGACGGGAACTACAAGACACGTGCTGAAGTCAAGTTTGAAGGTGATACCCTTGTTAATAGAATCGAGT
TAAAAGGTATTGATTTTAAAGAAGATGGAAACATTCTTGGACACAAATTGGAATACAACTATAACTCACA
CAATGTATACATCATGGCAGACAAACAAAAGAATGGAATCAAAGCTAACTTCAAAATTAGACACAACATT
GAAGATGGAAGCGTTCAACTAGCAGACCATTATCAACAAAATACTCCAATTGGCGATGGCCCTGTCCTTT
TACCAGACAACCATTACCTGTCCACACAATCTGCCCTTTCGAAAGATCCCAACGAAAAGAGAGACCACAT
GGTCCTTCTTGAGTTTGTAACAGCTGCTGGGATTACACATGGCATGGATGAACTATACAAATAACTGCAG
CCAAGCTAATTCCGGGCGAATTTCTTATGATTTATGATTTTTATTATTAAATAAGTTATAAAAAAAATAA
GTGTATACAAATTTTAAAGTGACTCTTAGGTTTTAAAACGAAAATTCTTATTCTTGAGTAACTCTTTCCT
GTAGGTCAGGTTGCTTTCTCAGGTATAGCATGAGGTCGCTCTTATTGACCACACCTCTACCGGCATGCAA
GCTTGGCGTAATCATGGTCATAGCTGTTTCCTGTGTGAAATTGTTATCCGCTCACAATTCCACACAACAT
ACGAGCCGGAAGCATAAAGTGTAAAGCCTGGGGTGCCTAATGAGTGAGCTAACTCACATTAATTGCGTTG
CGCTCACTGCCCGCTTTCCAGTCGGGAAACCTGTCGTGCCAGCTGCATTAATGAATCGGCCAACGCGCGG
GGAGAGGCGGTTTGCGTATTGGGCGC
Features (pLannotate 1.2.2; 18 found; start..end, strand, type, name):
    183..771     -  rep_origin     ori: high-copy-number ColE1/pMB1/pBR322/pUC origin of replication
    942..1802    -  CDS            AmpR: β-lactamase; bla; confers resistance to ampicillin, carbenicillin, and related antibiotics
   1803..1907    -  promoter       AmpR promoter: bla
   1995..2400    +  promoter       LEU2 promoter: S. cerevisiae LEU2
   2401..3492    +  CDS            LEU2: LEU3_YEAST - Experimental evidence at protein level: Swiss-Prot protein existence level 1. Catalyzes the oxidation of 3-carboxy-2-hydroxy-4- methylpentanoate (3-isopropylmalate) to 3-carboxy-4-methyl-2- oxopentanoate. The product decarboxylates to 4-methyl-2 oxopentanoate. From Saccharomyces cerevisiae (strain ATCC 204508 / S288c) (Baker's yeast).
   3607..3642    +  CDS            rop (fragment): Rop protein, which maintains plasmids at low copy number; rop
   3744..3843    +  misc_feature   bom (fragment): basis of mobility region from pBR322
   3849..4006    -  CDS            lacZα (fragment): LacZα fragment of β-galactosidase; lacZ fragment
   4178..4412    +  promoter       CUP1 promoter: S. cerevisiae CUP1; inducible metallothionein promoter, regulated by Cu2+
   4462..4478    +  CDS            capTEV™ (fragment): composite tag for in vivo biotinylation, TEV protease cleavage, and 6xHis tagging
   4489..4812    +  CDS            FKBP1A: FKB1A_HUMAN - Also known as FKBP1, FKBP12. Experimental evidence at protein level: Swiss-Prot protein existence level 1. Keeps in an inactive conformation TGFBR1, the TGF-beta type I serine/threonine kinase receptor, preventing TGF-beta receptor activation in absence of ligand. Recruits SMAD7 to ACVR1B which prevents the association of SMAD2 and SMAD3 with the activin receptor complex, thereby blocking the activin signal. May modulate the RYR1 calcium channel activity. PPIases accelerate the folding of proteins. It catalyzes the cis-trans isomerization of proline imidic peptide bonds in oligop
   4822..4945    +  CDS            ubiquitin (fragment): Saccharomyces cerevisiae ubiquitin
   4951..5661    +  CDS            GFP (S65T): GFP (S65T) is a basic (constitutively fluorescent) green fluorescent protein published in 1995, derived from Aequorea victoria.
   5686..5873    +  terminator     ADH1 terminator: S. cerevisiae ADH1; transcription terminator for the S. cerevisiae alcohol dehydrogenase 1 (ADH1) gene
   5921..5937    -  protein_bind   lac operator: The lac repressor binds to the lac operator to inhibit transcription in E. coli. This inhibition can be relieved by adding lactose or isopropyl-β-D-thiogalactopyranoside (IPTG). lac repressor encoded by lacI
   5945..5975    -  promoter       lac promoter: promoter for the E. coli lac operon
   5990..6011    -  protein_bind   CAP binding site: CAP binding activates transcription in the presence of cAMP. E. coli catabolite activator protein
   6024..6116    -  CDS            lacI (fragment): lac repressor; lacI; The lac repressor binds to the lac operator to inhibit transcription in E. coli. This inhibition can be relieved by adding lactose or isopropyl-β-D-thiogalactopyranoside (IPTG).
