[The description below was written by a language model from this plasmid's Addgene catalogue record and pLannotate feature annotations shown in this document.]
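Description:
YIp128-CUP1-His6-CUbo(K48R/K63R)-GFP is a 6.1 kb integrative yeast expression plasmid built on the YIp128 backbone. It has no yeast replication origin or centromere in the annotated features, so stable maintenance in Saccharomyces cerevisiae depends on integration into the genome, with selection through the LEU2 marker, which is present with its own promoter. In E. coli it is propagated as a high-copy plasmid through a ColE1/pUC-type origin and selected with ampicillin through the β-lactamase gene. Fragments of lacZα, rop, bom, lacI and the lac promoter/operator region are backbone remnants flanking the cloning site and play no role in yeast expression.

The payload is a single expression cassette driven by the copper-inducible CUP1 metallothionein promoter and closed by the ADH1 terminator. The open reading frame starts with a His6 tag (picked up by the annotation as a fragment of a composite tag). It continues with human FKBP12 (FKBP1A), then a fragment of yeast ubiquitin, and ends in GFP (S65T). The FKBP–ubiquitin fragment portion evidently corresponds to the "CUbo" module, with "CUb" presumably denoting a C-terminal ubiquitin fragment. That fragment carries K48R and K63R substitutions, introduced by site-directed mutagenesis, which remove two of the principal lysines used for polyubiquitin chain extension.

According to the record, the fusion serves as an artificial test substrate in budding yeast and is associated with work on an inducible, linkage-specific polyubiquitylation tool. The lysine mutant plausibly acts as a control that cannot be extended through K48 or K63, though the record does not say so. GFP provides a fluorescent readout and His6 a handle for affinity purification.
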