Addgene plasmid #212795: YIp128-CUP1-His6-CUbo(K48R/K63R)-GFP
Purpose: Copper-inducible expression of the artificial test substrate His6-CUbo(K48R/K63R)-GFP in budding yeast
Depositing lab: Helle Ulrich. Depositing organization: Institut fuer Molekulare Biologie (IMB Mainz). Publication: Ubiquiton-An inducible, linkage-specific polyubiquitylation tool. Renz C, Asimaki E, Meister C, Albanese V, Petriukov K, Krapoth NC, Wegmann S, Wollscheid HP, Wong RP, Fulzele A, Chen JX, Leon S, Ulrich HD. Mol Cell. 2024 Jan 18;84(2):386-400.e11. doi: 10.1016/j.molcel.2023.11.016. Epub 2023 Dec 15. PubMed 38103558.
Backbone
  Vector backbone: YIp128
  Vector type: Yeast Expression ; integrative vector
  Selectable markers: LEU2
Growth in bacteria
  Bacterial resistance: Ampicillin, 100 μg/mL
  Growth temperature: 37°C
  Growth strain: Top10
  Copy number: High Copy
Gene/Insert
  Gene/Insert name: His6-CUbo(K48R/K63R)-GFP
  Species: H. sapiens (human), S. cerevisiae (budding yeast)
  Mutation: CUb(K48R/K63R)
  Promoter: CUP1
  Cloning method: Unknown
Terms and licenses: Academic/Nonprofit Terms; Industry Terms: Not Available to Industry
Depositor comments: pHU5044; cloning method: site-directed mutagenesis
How to cite: YIp128-CUP1-His6-CUbo(K48R/K63R)-GFP was a gift from Helle Ulrich (Addgene plasmid # 212795 ; http://n2t.net/addgene:212795 ; RRID:Addgene_212795)
